Addgene plasmid #45030: ZNF668-Flag-D1
Depositing lab: Shiaw-Yih Lin. Depositing organization: University of Texas MD Anderson Cancer Center. Publication: ZNF668 functions as a tumor suppressor by regulating p53 stability and function in breast cancer. Hu R, Peng G, Dai H, Breuer EK, Stemke-Hale K, Li K, Gonzalez-Angulo AM, Mills GB, Lin SY. Cancer Res. 2011 Oct 15;71(20):6524-34. doi: 10.1158/0008-5472.CAN-11-0853. Epub 2011 Aug 18. PubMed 21852383.
Backbone
  Vector backbone: p3XFLAG-CMV
  Backbone manufacturer: sigma
  Backbone size w/o insert (bp): 6400
  Total vector size (bp): 8005
  Vector type: Mammalian Expression
  Selectable markers: Neomycin (select with G418)
Growth in bacteria
  Bacterial resistance: Ampicillin, 100 μg/mL
  Growth temperature: 37°C
  Growth strain: DH5alpha
  Copy number: High Copy
Gene/Insert
  Gene/Insert name: ZNF668 Deletion1
  Species: H. sapiens (human)
  Insert size (bp): 1605
  Mutation: contains aa 84-619
  GenBank ID: NM_024706.3
  Entrez Gene: ZNF668
  Tag / fusion protein: FLAG (N terminal on insert)
Terms and licenses: Academic/Nonprofit Terms; Industry Terms: Not Available to Industry
How to cite: ZNF668-Flag-D1 was a gift from Shiaw-Yih Lin (Addgene plasmid # 45030 ; http://n2t.net/addgene:45030 ; RRID:Addgene_45030)
