[The description below was written by a language model from this plasmid's Addgene catalogue record.]
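Description:
ZNF668-Flag-D1 is a mammalian expression plasmid built on the commercial p3XFLAG-CMV backbone, carrying a truncated form of the human zinc finger protein ZNF668. The backbone is about 6.4 kb and the complete plasmid about 8.0 kb. It is maintained in E. coli as a high-copy plasmid under ampicillin selection. It also carries a neomycin resistance marker, so transfected mammalian cells can be selected with G418, which allows stable as well as transient expression.

The insert, recorded as "ZNF668 Deletion1", is roughly 1.6 kb and encodes amino acids 84–619 of ZNF668, so it lacks the first 83 N-terminal residues of the reference protein. A FLAG epitope is fused to the N terminus of this fragment. The backbone name implies a triple-FLAG tag and a CMV promoter, which drives strong constitutive transcription in most mammalian cell lines. However, the record gives no feature table, so the promoter, polyadenylation signal and replication origins are inferred from the backbone rather than listed explicitly.

The tag allows detection by anti-FLAG immunoblotting or immunofluorescence and recovery of the protein by immunoprecipitation. The construct comes from work describing ZNF668 as a breast cancer tumour suppressor that regulates p53 stability and function. The "D1" label suggests it is one of a series of deletion mutants. Such a series is typically used to map which regions of a protein are needed for its interactions or activity, here by comparing the N-terminally deleted fragment with full-length ZNF668. The record does not state the specific experiments for which this deletion was used.
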