>Addgene plasmid #45030 | ZNF668-Flag-D1 | addgene partial sequence | sequence record 64931 | CMV-F 5'-CGCAAATGGGCGGTAGGCGTG-3'
CAGAGCTCGTTTAGTGACCGTCAGAATTAACCATGGACTACAAAGACCATGACGGTGATTATAAAGATCA
TGACATCGATTACAAGGATGACGATGACAAGCTTGGGTATGCGTGTCCGCTATGCCCCAAGGCCTACAAG
ACGGCACCCGAGCTGCGCAGCCACGGGCGCAGCCACACGGGGGAGAAGCCCTTTCCGTGCCCCGAGTGCG
GCCGCCGCTTCATGCAGCCCGTGTGCCTGCGCGTGCACCTGGCCTCGCACGCTGGCGAACTGCCCTTCCG
CTGTGCGCACTGCCCGAAGGCCTATGGCGCGCTCTCCAAGCTCAAGATCCACCAGCGTGGCCACACAGGC
GAGCGGCCTTACGCCTGCGCCGACTGCGGCAAGAGCTTTGCTGACCCTTCAGTGTTCCGCAAGCACCGGC
GTACTCACGCTGGCCTGCGGCCCTACAGCTGTGAGCGTTGCGGTAAAGCCTATGCGGAGCTCAAGGACCT
CCGCAACCATGAGCGGTCCCACACCGGCGAGCGCCCCTTCCTCTGCTCCGAGTGCGGGAAGAGCTTCTCC
CGCTCATCCTCGCTCACGTGCCACCAGCGCATCCACGCGGCACAGAAGCCCTACCGCTGCCCGGCCTGCG
GCAAGGGCTTCACGCAGCTCAGTTCCTACCAGAGCCACGAGCGCACGCACTCGGGGGAGAAGCCCTTCCT
GTGCCCGCGCTGCGGCCGCATGTTCTCCGACCCCTCGAGCTTCCGTCGCCACCAGCGCGCCCATGAAGGG
GTGAAGCCATACCACTGCGAGAAGTGCGGCAAGGACTTCCGGCAGCCGGCGGACCTGGCC
